>Addgene plasmid #72752 | pAWp7-20 | depositor full sequence | sequence record 133535 | pAWp7-20 sequence 12052 bps
CGATATCAAGCTTATCGATAATCAACCTCTGGATTACAAAATTTGTGAAAGATTGACTGGTATTCTTAAC
TATGTTGCTCCTTTTACGCTATGTGGATACGCTGCTTTAATGCCTTTGTATCATGCTATTGCTTCCCGTA
TGGCTTTCATTTTCTCCTCCTTGTATAAATCCTGGTTGCTGTCTCTTTATGAGGAGTTGTGGCCCGTTGT
CAGGCAACGTGGCGTGGTGTGCACTGTGTTTGCTGACGCAACCCCCACTGGTTGGGGCATTGCCACCACC
TGTCAGCTCCTTTCCGGGACTTTCGCTTTCCCCCTCCCTATTGCCACGGCGGAACTCATCGCCGCCTGCC
TTGCCCGCTGCTGGACAGGGGCTCGGCTGTTGGGCACTGACAATTCCGTGGTGTTGTCGGGGAAATCATC
GTCCTTTCCTTGGCTGCTCGCCTGTGTTGCCACCTGGATTCTGCGCGGGACGTCCTTCTGCTACGTCCCT
TCGGCCCTCAATCCAGCGGACCTTCCTTCCCGCGGCCTGCTGCCGGCTCTGCGGCCTCTTCCGCGTCTTC
GCCTTCGCCCTCAGACGAGTCGGATCTCCCTTTGGGCCGCCTCCCCGCATCGATACCGTCGACCTCGAGA
CCTAGAAAAACATGGAGCAATCACAAGTAGCAATACAGCAGCTACCAATGCTGATTGTGCCTGGCTAGAA
GCACAAGAGGAGGAGGAGGTGGGTTTTCCAGTCACACCTCAGGTACCTTTAAGACCAATGACTTACAAGG
CAGCTGTAGATCTTAGCCACTTTTTAAAAGAAAAGGGGGGACTGGAAGGGCTAATTCACTCCCAACGAAG
ACAAGATATCCTTGATCTGTGGATCTACCACACACAAGGCTACTTCCCTGATTGGCAGAACTACACACCA
GGGCCAGGGATCAGATATCCACTGACCTTTGGATGGTGCTACAAGCTAGTACCAGTTGAGCAAGAGAAGG
TAGAAGAAGCCAATGAAGGAGAGAACACCCGCTTGTTACACCCTGTGAGCCTGCATGGGATGGATGACCC
GGAGAGAGAAGTATTAGAGTGGAGGTTTGACAGCCGCCTAGCATTTCATCACATGGCCCGAGAGCTGCAT
CCGGACTGTACTGGGTCTCTCTGGTTAGACCAGATCTGAGCCTGGGAGCTCTCTGGCTAACTAGGGAACC
CACTGCTTAAGCCTCAATAAAGCTTGCCTTGAGTGCTTCAAGTAGTGTGTGCCCGTCTGTTGTGTGACTC
TGGTAACTAGAGATCCCTCAGACCCTTTTAGTCAGTGTGGAAAATCTCTAGCAGGGCCCGTTTAAACCCG
CTGATCAGCCTCGACTGTGCCTTCTAGTTGCCAGCCATCTGTTGTTTGCCCCTCCCCCGTGCCTTCCTTG
ACCCTGGAAGGTGCCACTCCCACTGTCCTTTCCTAATAAAATGAGGAAATTGCATCGCATTGTCTGAGTA
GGTGTCATTCTATTCTGGGGGGTGGGGTGGGGCAGGACAGCAAGGGGGAGGATTGGGAAGACAATAGCAG
GCATGCTGGGGATGCGGTGGGCTCTATGGCTTCTGAGGCGGAAAGAACCAGCTGGGGCTCTAGGGGGTAT
CCCC
[124 nt withheld, positions 1615-1738]
C
[91 nt withheld, positions 1740-1830]
A
[49 nt withheld, positions 1832-1880]
CCTTTGACGTTGGAGTCCACGTTCTTT
[37 nt withheld, positions 1908-1944]
ACCCTATCTCGGTCTATTCTTTTGATTTATAAGGGATTTTGCCGATTTCGGCCTATTGGTTAAAAAATGA
GCTGATTTAACAAAAATTTAACGCGAATTAATTCTGTGGAATGTGTGTCAGTTAGGGTGTGGAAAGTCCC
CAGGCTCCCCAGCAGGCAGAAGTATGCAAAGCATGCATCTCAATTAGTCAGCAACCAGGTGTGGAAAGTC
CCCAGGCTCCCCAGCAGGCAGAAGTATGCAAAGCATGCATCTCAATTAGTCAGCAACCATAGTCCCGCCC
CTAACTCCGCCCATCCCGCCCCTAACTCCGCCCAGTTCCGCCCATTCTCCGCCCCATGGCTGACTAATTT
TTTTTATTTATGCAGAGGCCGAGGCCGCCTCTGCCTCTGAGCTATTCCAGAAGTAGTGAGGAGGCTTTTT
TGGAGGCCTAGGCTTTTGCAAAAAGCTCCCGGGAGCTTGTATATCCATTTTCGGATCTGATCAGCACGTG
TTGACAATTAATCATCGGCATAGTATATCGGCATAGTATAATACGACAAGGTGAGGAACTAAACCATGGC
CAAGTTGACCAGTGCCGTTCCGGTGCTCACCGCGCGCGACGTCGCCGGAGCGGTCGAGTTCTGGACCGAC
CGGCTCGGGTTCTCCCGGGACTTCGTGGAGGACGACTTCGCCGGTGTGGTCCGGGACGACGTGACCCTGT
TCATCAGCGCGGTCCAGGACCAGGTGGTGCCGGACAACACCCTGGCCTGGGTGTGGGTGCGCGGCCTGGA
CGAGCTGTACGCCGAGTGGTCGGAGGTCGTGTCCACGAACTTCCGGGACGCCTCCGGGCCGGCCATGACC
GAGATCGGCGAGCAGCCGTGGGGGCGGGAGTTCGCCCTGCGCGACCCGGCCGGCAACTGCGTGCACTTCG
TGGCCGAGGAGCAGGACTGACACGTGCTACGAGATTTCGATTCCACCGCCGCCTTCTATGAAAGGTTGGG
CTTCGGAATCGTTTTCCGGGACGCCGGCTGGATGATCCTCCAGCGCGGGGATCTCATGCTGGAGTTCTTC
GCCCACCCCAACTTGTTTATTGCAGCTTATAATGGTTACAAATAAAGCAATAGCATCACAAATTTCACAA
ATAAAGCATTTTTTTCACTGCATTCTAGTTGTGGTTTGTCCAAACTCATCAATGTATCTTATCATGTCTG
TATACCGTCGACCTCTAGCTAGAGCTTGGCGTAATCATGGTCATAGCTGTTTCCTGTGTGAAATTGTTAT
CCGCTCACAATTCCACACAACATACGAGCCGGAAGCATAAAGTGTAAAGCCTGGGGTGCCTAATGAGTGA
GCTAACTCACATTAATTGCGTTGCGCTCACTGCCCGCTTTCCAGTCGGGAAACCTGTCGTGCCAGCTGCA
TTAATGAATCGGCCAACGCGCGGGGAGAGGCGGTTTGCGTATTGGGCGCTCTTCCGCTTCCTCGCTCACT
GACTCGCTGCGCTCGGTCGTTCGGCTGCGGCGAGCGGTATCAGCTCACTCAAAGGCGGTAATACGGTTAT
CCACAGAATCAGGGGATAACGCAGGAAAGAACATGTGAGCAAAAGGCCAGCAAAAGGCCAGGAACCGTAA
AAAGGCCGCGTTGCTGGCGTTTTTCCATAGGCTCCGCCCCCCTGACGAGCATCACAAAAATCGACGCTCA
AGTCAGAGGTGGCGAAACCCGACAGGACTATAAAGATACCAGGCGTTTCCCCCTGGAAGCTCCCTCGTGC
GCTCTCCTGTTCCGACCCTGCCGCTTACCGGATACCTGTCCGCCTTTCTCCCTTCGGGAAGCGTGGCGCT
TTCTCATAGCTCACGCTGTAGGTATCTCAGTTCGGTGTAGGTCGTTCGCTCCAAGCTGGGCTGTGTGCAC
GAACCCCCCGTTCAGCCCGACCGCTGCGCCTTATCCGGTAACTATCGTCTTGAGTCCAACCCGGTAAGAC
ACGACTTATCGCCACTGGCAGCAGCCACTGGTAACAGGATTAGCAGAGCGAGGTATGTAGGCGGTGCTAC
AGAGTTCTTGAAGTGGTGGCCTAACTACGGCTACACTAGAAGAACAGTATTTGGTATCTGCGCTCTGCTG
AAGCCAGTTACCTTCGGAAAAAGAGTTGGTAGCTCTTGATCCGGCAAACAAACCACCGCTGGTAGCGGTG
GTTTTTTTGTTTGCAAGCAGCAGATTACGCGCAGAAAAAAAGGATCTCAAGAAGATCCTTTGATCTTTTC
TACGGGGTCTGACGCTCAGTGGAACGAAAACTCACGTTAAGGGATTTTGGTCATGAGATTATCAAAAAGG
ATCTTCACCTAGATCCTTTTAAATTAAAAATGAAGTTTTAAATCAATCTAAAGTATATATGAGTAAACTT
GGTCTGACAGTTACCAATGCTTAATCAGTGAGGCACCTATCTCAGCGATCTGTCTATTTCGTTCATCCAT
AGTTGCCTGACTCCCCGTCGTGTAGATAACTACGATACGGGAGGGCTTACCATCTGGCCCCAGTGCTGCA
ATGATACCGCGAGACCCACGCTCACCGGCTCCAGATTTATCAGCAATAAACCAGCCAGCCGGAAGGGCCG
AGCGCAGAAGTGGTCCTGCAACTTTATCCGCCTCCATCCAGTCTATTAATTGTTGCCGGGAAGCTAGAGT
AAGTAGTTCGCCAGTTAATAGTTTGCGCAACGTTGTTGCCATTGCTACAGGCATCGTGGTGTCACGCTCG
TCGTTTGGTATGGCTTCATTCAGCTCCGGTTCCCAACGATCAAGGCGAGTTACATGATCCCCCATGTTGT
GCAAAAAAGCGGTTAGCTCCTTCGGTCCTCCGATCGTTGTCAGAAGTAAGTTGGCCGCAGTGTTATCACT
CATGGTTATGGCAGCACTGCATAATTCTCTTACTGTCATGCCATCCGTAAGATGCTTTTCTGTGACTGGT
GAGTACTCAACCAAGTCATTCTGAGAATAGTGTATGCGGCGACCGAGTTGCTCTTGCCCGGCGTCAATAC
GGGATAATACCGCGCCACATAGCAGAACTTTAAAAGTGCTCATCATTGGAAAACGTTCTTCGGGGCGAAA
ACTCTCAAGGATCTTACCGCTGTTGAGATCCAGTTCGATGTAACCCACTCGTGCACCCAACTGATCTTCA
GCATCTTTTACTTTCACCAGCGTTTCTGGGTGAGCAAAAACAGGAAGGCAAAATGCCGCAAAAAAGGGAA
TAAGGGCGACACGGAAATGTTGAATACTCATACTCTTCCTTTTTCAATATTATTGAAGCATTTATCAGGG
TTATTGTCTCATGAGCGGATACATATTTGAATGTATTTAGAAAAATAAACAAATAGGGGTTCCGCGCACA
TTTCCCCGAAAAGTGCCACCTGACGTCGACGGATCGGGAGATCTCCCGATCCCCTATGGTGCACTCTCAG
TACAATCTGCTCTGATGCCGCATAGTTAAGCCAGTATCTGCTCCCTGCTTGTGTGTTGGAGGTCGCTGAG
TAGTGCGCGAGCAAAATTTAAGCTACAACAAGGCAAGGCTTGACCGACAATTGCATGAAGAATCTGCTTA
GGGTTAGGCGTTTTGCGCTGCTTCGCGATGTACGGGCCAGATATACGCGTTGACATTGATTATTGACTAG
TTATTAATAGTAATCAATTACGGGGTCATTAGTTCATAGCCCATATATGGAGTTCCGCGTTACATAACTT
ACGGTAAATGGCCCGCCTGGCTGACCGCCCAACGACCCCCGCCCATTGACGTCAATAATGACGTATGTTC
CCATAGTAACGCCAATAGGGACTTTCCATTGACGTCAATGGGTGGAGTATTTACGGTAAACTGCCCACTT
GGCAGTACATCAAGTGTATCATATGCCAAGTACGCCCCCTATTGACGTCAATGACGGTAAATGGCCCGCC
TGGCATTATGCCCAGTACATGACCTTATGGGACTTTCCTACTTGGCAGTACATCTACGTATTAGTCATCG
CTATTACCATGGTGATGCGGTTTTGGCAGTACATCAATGGGCGTGGATAGCGGTTTGACTCACGGGGATT
TCCAAGTCTCCACCCCATTGACGTCAATGGGAGTTTGTTTTGGCACCAAAATCAACGGGACTTTCCAAAA
TGTCGTAACAACTCCGCCCCATTGACGCAAATGGGCGGTAGGCGTGTACGGTGGGAGGTCTATATAAGCA
GCGCGTTTTGCCTGTACTGGGTCTCTCTGGTTAGACCAGATCTGAGCCTGGGAGCTCTCTGGCTAACTAG
GGAACCCACTGCTTAAGCCTCAATAAAGCTTGCCTTGAGTGCTTCAAGTAGTGTGTGCCCGTCTGTTGTG
TGACTCTGGTAACTAGAGATCCCTCAGACCCTTTTAGTCAGTGTGGAAAATCTCTAGCAGTGGCGCCCGA
ACAGGGACTTGAAAGCGAAAGGGAAACCAGAGGAGCTCTCTCGACGCAGGACTCGGCTTGCTGAAGCGCG
CACGGCAAGAGGCGAGGGGCGGCGACTGGTGAGTACGCCAAAAATTTTGACTAGCGGAGGCTAGAAGGAG
AGAGATGGGTGCGAGAGCGTCAGTATTAAGCGGGGGAGAATTAGATCGCGATGGGAAAAAATTCGGTTAA
GGCCAGGGGGAAAGAAAAAATATAAATTAAAACATATAGTATGGGCAAGCAGGGAGCTAGAACGATTCGC
AGTTAATCCTGGCCTGTTAGAAACATCAGAAGGCTGTAGACAAATACTGGGACAGCTACAACCATCCCTT
CAGACAGGATCAGAAGAACTTAGATCATTATATAATACAGTAGCAACCCTCTATTGTGTGCATCAAAGGA
TAGAGATAAAAGACACCAAGGAAGCTTTAGACAAGATAGAGGAAGAGCAAAACAAAAGTAAGACCACCGC
ACAGCAAGCGGCCGCTGATCTTCAGACCTGGAGGAGGAGATATGAGGGACAATTGGAGAAGTGAATTATA
TAAATATAAAGTAGTAAAAATTGAACCATTAGGAGTAGCACCCACCAAGGCAAAGAGAAGAGTGGTGCAG
AGAGAAAAAAGAGCAGTGGGAATAGGAGCTTTGTTCCTTGGGTTCTTGGGAGCAGCAGGAAGCACTATGG
GCGCAGCGTCAATGACGCTGACGGTACAGGCCAGACAATTATTGTCTGGTATAGTGCAGCAGCAGAACAA
TTTGCTGAGGGCTATTGAGGCGCAACAGCATCTGTTGCAACTCACAGTCTGGGGCATCAAGCAGCTCCAG
GCAAGAATCCTGGCTGTGGAAAGATACCTAAAGGATCAACAGCTCCTGGGGATTTGGGGTTGCTCTGGAA
AACTCATTTGCACCACTGCTGTGCCTTGGAATGCTAGTTGGAGTAATAAATCTCTGGAACAGATTTGGAA
TCACACGACCTGGATGGAGTGGGACAGAGAAATTAACAATTACACAAGCTTAATACACTCCTTAATTGAA
GAATCGCAAAACCAGCAAGAAAAGAATGAACAAGAATTATTGGAATTAGATAAATGGGCAAGTTTGTGGA
ATTGGTTTAACATAACAAATTGGCTGTGGTATATAAAATTATTCATAATGATAGTAGGAGGCTTGGTAGG
TTTAAGAATAGTTTTTGCTGTACTTTCTATAGTGAATAGAGTTAGGCAGGGATATTCACCATTATCGTTT
CAGACCCACCTCCCAACCCCGAGGGGACCCGACAGGCCCGAAGGAATAGAAGAAGAAGGTGGAGAGAGAG
ACAGAGACAGATCCATTCGATTAGTGAACGGATCGGCACTGCGTGCGCCAATTCTGCAGACAAATGGCAG
TATTCATCCACAATTTTAAAAGAAAAGGGGGGATTGGGGGGTACAGTGCAGGGGAAAGAATAGTAGACAT
AATAGCAACAGACATACAAACTAAAGAATTACAAAAACAAATTACAAAAATTCAAAATTTTCGGGTTTAT
TACAGGGACAGCAGAGATCCAGTTTGGTTAATTAAGGGTGCAGCGGCCTCCGCGCCGGGTTTTGGCGCCT
CCCGCGGGCGCCCCCCTCCTCACGGCGAGCGCTGCCACGTCAGACGAAGGGCGCAGCGAGCGTCCTGATC
CTTCCGCCCGGACGCTCAGGACAGCGGCCCGCTGCTCATAAGACTCGGCCTTAGAACCCCAGTATCAGCA
GAAGGACATTTTAGGACGGGACTTGGGTGACTCTAGGGCACTGGTTTTCTTTCCAGAGAGCGGAACAGGC
GAGGAAAAGTAGTCCCTTCTCGGCGATTCTGCGGAGGGATCTCCGTGGGGCGGTGAACGCCGATGATTAT
ATAAGGACGCGCCGGGTGTGGCACAGCTAGTTCCGTCGCAGCCGGGATTTGGGTCGCGGTTCTTGTTTGT
GGATCGCTGTGATCGTCACTTGGTGAGTAGCGGGCTGCTGGGCTGGCCGGGGCTTTCGTGGCCGCCGGGC
CGCTCGGTGGGACGGAAGCGTGTGGAGAGACCGCCAAGGGCTGTAGTCTGGGTCCGCGAGCAAGGTTGCC
CTGAACTGGGGGTTGGGGGGAGCGCAGCAAAATGGCGGCTGTTCCCGAGTCTTGAATGGAAGACGCTTGT
GAGGCGGGCTGTGAGGTCGTTGAAACAAGGTGGGGGGCATGGTGGGCGGCAAGAACCCAAGGTCTTGAGG
CCTTCGCTAATGCGGGAAAGCTCTTATTCGGGTGAGATGGGCTGGGGCACCATCTGGGGACCCTGACGTG
AAGTTTGTCACTGACTGGAGAACTCGGTTTGTCGTCTGTTGCGGGGGCGGCAGTTATGGCGGTGCCGTTG
GGCAGTGCACCCGTACCTTTGGGAGCGCGCGCCCTCGTCGTGTCGTGACGTCACCCGTTCTGTTGGCTTA
TAATGCAGGGTGGGGCCACCTGCCGGTAGGTGTGCGGTAGGCTTTTCTCCGTCGCAGGACGCAGGGTTCG
GGCCTAGGGTAGGCTCTCCTGAATCGACAGGCGCCGGACCTCTGGTGAGGGGAGGGATAAGTGAGGCGTC
AGTTTCTTTGGTCGGTTTTATGTACCTATCTTCTTAAGTAGCTGAAGCTCCGGTTTTGAACTATGCGCTC
GGGGTTGGCGAGTGTGTTTTGTGAAGTTTTTTAGGCACCTTTTGAAATGTAATCATTTGGGTCAATATGT
AATTTTCAGTGTTAGACTAGTAAATTGTCCGCTAAATTCTGGCCGTTTTTGGCTTTTTTGTTAGACAGTT
AATTAAGCCACCATGAGCGAGCTGATCAAGGAGAACATGCACATGAAGCTGTACATGGAGGGCACCGTGA
ACAACCACCACTTCAAGTGCACATCCGAGGGCGAAGGCAAGCCCTACGAGGGCACCCAGACCATGAAGAT
CAAGGTGGTCGAGGGCGGCCCTCTCCCCTTCGCCTTCGACATCCTGGCTACCAGCTTCATGTACGGCAGC
AAAGCCTTCATCAACCACACCCAGGGCATCCCCGACTTCTTTAAGCAGTCCTTCCCTGAGGGCTTCACAT
GGGAGAGAATCACCACATACGAAGACGGGGGCGTGCTGACCGCTACCCAGGACACCAGCTTCCAGAACGG
CTGCATCATCTACAACGTCAAGATCAACGGGGTGAACTTCCCATCCAACGGCCCTGTGATGCAGAAGAAA
ACACGCGGCTGGGAGGCCAACACCGAGATGCTGTACCCCGCTGACGGCGGCCTGAGAGGCCACAGCCAGA
TGGCCCTGAAGCTCGTGGGCGGGGGCTACCTGCACTGCTCCTTCAAGACCACATACAGATCCAAGAAACC
CGCTAAGAACCTCAAGATGCCCGGCTTCCACTTCGTGGACCACAGACTGGAAAGAATCAAGGAGGCCGAC
AAAGAGACCTACGTCGAGCAGCACGAGATGGCTGTGGCCAAGTACTGCGACCTCCCTAGCAAACTGGGGC
ACAGATAATAACCTGCAAAAAGAGACCGGTTCACTGTGAAAAGAGACCGGTTCACTGTGAAAAGAGACCG
GTTCACTGTGAAAAGAGACCGGTTCACTGTGAAATGCAGGCGGGCCAGATATACGCGTTGACATTGATTA
TTGACTAGTTATTAATAGTAATCAATTACGGGGTCATTAGTTCATAGCCCATATATGGAGTTCCGCGTTA
CATAACTTACGGTAAATGGCCCGCCTGGCTGACCGCCCAACGACCCCCGCCCATTGACGTCAATAATGAC
GTATGTTCCCATAGTAACGCCAATAGGGACTTTCCATTGACGTCAATGGGTGGAGTATTTACGGTAAACT
GCCCACTTGGCAGTACATCAAGTGTATCATATGCCAAGTACGCCCCCTATTGACGTCAATGACGGTAAAT
GGCCCGCCTGGCATTATGCCCAGTACATGACCTTATGGGACTTTCCTACTTGGCAGTACATCTACGTATT
AGTCATCGCTATTACCATGGTGATGCGGTTTTGGCAGTACATCAATGGGCGTGGATAGCGGTTTGACTCA
CGGGGATTTCCAAGTCTCCACCCCATTGACGTCAATGGGAGTTTGTTTTGGCACCAAAATCAACGGGACT
TTCCAAAATGTCGTAACAACTCCGCCCCATTGACGCAAATGGGCGGTAGGCGTGTACGGTGGGAGGTCTA
TATAAGCAGCGGTAACCCCCGGGTACCGGTCGCCACCATGGTGAGCAAGGGCGAGGAGCTGTTCACCGGG
GTGGTGCCCATCCTGGTCGAGCTGGACGGCGACGTAAACGGCCACAAGTTCAGCGTGTCCGGCGAGGGCG
AGGGCGATGCCACCTACGGCAAGCTGACCCTGAAGTTCATCTGCACCACCGGCAAGCTGCCCGTGCCCTG
GCCCACCCTCGTGACCACCCTGACCTACGGCGTGCAGTGCTTCAGCCGCTACCCCGACCACATGAAGCAG
CACGACTTCTTCAAGTCCGCCATGCCCGAAGGCTACGTCCAGGAGCGCACCATCTTCTTCAAGGACGACG
GCAACTACAAGACCCGCGCCGAGGTGAAGTTCGAGGGCGACACCCTGGTGAACCGCATCGAGCTGAAGGG
CATCGACTTCAAGGAGGACGGCAACATCCTGGGGCACAAGCTGGAGTACAACTACAACAGCCACAACGTC
TATATCATGGCCGACAAGCAGAAGAACGGCATCAAGGTGAACTTCAAGATCCGCCACAACATCGAGGACG
GCAGCGTGCAGCTCGCCGACCACTACCAGCAGAACACCCCCATCGGCGACGGCCCCGTGCTGCTGCCCGA
CAACCACTACCTGAGCACCCAGTCCGCCCTGAGCAAAGACCCCAACGAGAAGCGCGATCACATGGTCCTG
CTGGAGTTCGTGACCGCCGCCGGGATCACTCTCGGCATGGACGAGCTGTACAAGTAAAGCGGCCGCGACT
CTAGAGATCTCTACAGGAGGATCTCATGCATCGGATCCGCGAAAAGTCCGGAATTCATACTGTGAAGTAC
ACTGCATATAAGGAGTGTGGTATAGTATAAAGAAACTTTCTGCAGGTAGTAATTATAGTGAAGATTTTAG
GTTTACAAAGCCCTAGCTGTTTTCTGTGTAGCTTTTATTATTCTTATGACTCTTGACAAGTTTGTAGCTT
CACCATATACATTTAATATTTTGCAATAATTGGCCTTGTTCCTGAGCTGTTGGATTCGGGGCCGTAGCAC
TGTCTGAGAGGTTTACATTTCTCACAGTGAACCGGTCTCTTTTTCAGCTGCTTCCTGGCTTCTTTTTACT
CAGGTTTCCACTGCTTTTTTGCTTTTTTTAATGCTGTATGAAGGTGTTAACATTTGTTTATATTTTTCAT
TAATTGTAATACCTTTAAATCATGCATCATACTCAGAAATAGGGATTAGAATTTAAGTGACATCTTTGGC
CCAATTCCTAGCCCCGCAGACACTAGCGCTACCCCCGCCGCCCGCGATGCTGACGTCAGCCTGAAAGCCC
CGCCCCCGCGTCTCCAGGGCAACCGTGGCTTTCGATTGTTACTGTGGGAACCGGAGGTAACAGTCTACAG
CCATGGTCGCCCCGCAGCACGCCCACGCTCCCCACCACTCCCGAGTTCTGCCAGCCTGGGTTTGGGCAGA
TACAGAGCAAGAGGAGGCGGGGCAATTG
Features (pLannotate 1.2.2; 35 found; start..end, strand, type, name):
      1..20      +  misc_feature   MCS (fragment): pBluescript multiple cloning site
     20..608     +  misc_feature   WPRE: woodchuck hepatitis virus posttranscriptional regulatory element
    545..1126    +  CDS            nef (fragment): NEF_HV1H2 - Experimental evidence at protein level: Swiss-Prot protein existence level 1. Extracellular Nef protein targets CD4(+) T-lymphocytes for apoptosis by interacting with CXCR4 surface receptors. From Human immunodeficiency virus type 1 group M subtype B (isolate HXB2) (HIV-1).
   1133..1313    +  LTR            5' LTR (truncated): truncated 5' long terminal repeat (LTR) from HIV-1
   1345..1569    +  polyA_signal   bGH poly(A) signal: bovine growth hormone polyadenylation signal
   1573..1594    +  promoter       SV40 promoter (fragment): SV40 enhancer and early promoter
   1615..2043    +  rep_origin     f1 ori (sequence partly withheld): f1 bacteriophage origin of replication; arrow indicates direction of (+) strand synthesis
   2057..2386    +  promoter       SV40 promoter: SV40 enhancer and early promoter
   2434..2481    +  promoter       EM7 promoter: synthetic bacterial promoter&nbsp
   2500..2874    +  CDS            BleoR: antibiotic-binding protein; Sh ble from Streptoalloteichus hindustanus; confers resistance to bleomycin, phleomycin, and Zeocin™
   2884..3009    +  CDS            ble (fragment): BLE_KLEPN - Experimental evidence at protein level: Swiss-Prot protein existence level 1. Binding protein with a strong affinity to the bleomycin family of antibiotics. Binds to CL990; an antimitotic-antibiotic compound. From Klebsiella pneumoniae.
   3004..3125    +  polyA_signal   SV40 poly(A) signal: SV40 polyadenylation signal
   3196..3218    -  protein_bind   lac operator (fragment): The lac repressor binds to the lac operator to inhibit transcription in E. coli. This inhibition can be relieved by adding lactose or isopropyl-β-D-thiogalactopyranoside (IPTG). lac repressor encoded by lacI
   3222..3252    -  promoter       lac promoter: promoter for the E. coli lac operon
   3267..3288    -  protein_bind   CAP binding site: CAP binding activates transcription in the presence of cAMP. E. coli catabolite activator protein
   3301..3393    -  CDS            lacI (fragment): lac repressor; lacI; The lac repressor binds to the lac operator to inhibit transcription in E. coli. This inhibition can be relieved by adding lactose or isopropyl-β-D-thiogalactopyranoside (IPTG).
   3576..4164    -  rep_origin     ori: high-copy-number ColE1/pMB1/pBR322/pUC origin of replication
   4335..5195    -  CDS            AmpR: β-lactamase; bla; confers resistance to ampicillin, carbenicillin, and related antibiotics
   5196..5300    -  promoter       AmpR promoter: bla
   5359..5411    -  misc_feature   bom (fragment): basis of mobility region from pBR322
   5566..5945    +  enhancer       CMV enhancer: human cytomegalovirus immediate early enhancer
   5946..6145    +  promoter       CMV promoter: human cytomegalovirus (CMV) immediate early promoter
   6163..6343    +  LTR            5' LTR (truncated): truncated 5' long terminal repeat (LTR) from HIV-1
   6390..6515    +  misc_feature   HIV-1 Ψ: packaging signal of human immunodeficiency virus type 1
   6499..6862    +  CDS            HIV-1 gag (fragment): gag protein from human immunodeficiency virus 1; gag
   7008..7241    +  misc_feature   RRE: The Rev response element (RRE) of HIV-1 allows for Rev-dependent mRNA export from the nucleus to the cytoplasm.
   7618..7718    +  CDS            Rev (fragment): human immunodeficiency virus 1 (HIV-1) Rev protein; rev; enhances nuclear export of unspliced and incompletely spliced viral mRNAs
   7768..7885    +  misc_feature   cPPT/CTS: central polypurine tract and central termination sequence of HIV-1
   7939..9150    +  promoter       UbC promoter: human ubiquitin C promoter
   9167..9859    +  CDS            TurboRFP: TurboRFP is a basic (constitutively fluorescent) orange fluorescent protein published in 2007, derived from Entacmaea quadricolor. It has low acid sensitivity.
   9984..10363   +  enhancer       CMV enhancer: human cytomegalovirus immediate early enhancer
  10364..10563   +  promoter       CMV promoter: human cytomegalovirus (CMV) immediate early promoter
  10592..11311   +  CDS            EGFP: the original enhanced GFP (Yang et al., 1996) mammalian codon-optimized
  11576..11657   +  ncRNA          mir-128: Accession: RF00649 - microRNA mir-128
  11890..11973   +  ncRNA          mir-132: Accession: RF00662 - microRNA mir-132
