[The description below was written by a language model from this plasmid's Addgene catalogue record and pLannotate feature annotations shown in this document.]
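Description:
pAWp7-20 is a lentiviral transfer plasmid built on the pFUGW backbone that pairs a two-microRNA expression cassette with a fluorescent sensor for one of those microRNAs. It replicates in E. coli from a high-copy ColE1/pUC-type origin and is selected with ampicillin (AmpR). The backbone also carries an f1 origin and an SV40/EM7-driven BleoR cassette, which lies outside the LTR-flanked region and so would not be packaged. The viral portion has a third-generation-style layout. A CMV enhancer/promoter fused to a truncated HIV-1 5' LTR drives genomic RNA production in packaging cells. It is followed by the Ψ packaging signal with a gag fragment, the RRE for Rev-dependent nuclear export, and the cPPT/CTS. A WPRE and a truncated downstream LTR, followed by a bGH polyadenylation signal, close the transfer unit.

The payload consists of two tandem expression units. The human ubiquitin C promoter drives TurboRFP. According to the catalogue description, this transcript carries a miR-128 sensor, which is not separately annotated in the feature table. Such sensors are usually target sites placed downstream of the reporter coding sequence. A second, internal CMV enhancer/promoter drives EGFP, and the miR-128 and miR-132 precursors are annotated downstream of the EGFP coding sequence on the same unit. GFP therefore marks cells expressing the microRNA pair, and a drop in RFP relative to GFP reports miR-128 activity against its sensor. The construct comes from work on massively parallel combinatorial genetics in human cells. It appears suited to testing whether microRNAs expressed in combination from a single lentiviral vector are functional, although the record does not state its specific role.
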