Addgene plasmid #72752: pAWp7-20
Purpose: pFUGW-UBCp-RFP-[miR-128 sensor]-CMVp-GFP-[miR-128 + miR-132]
Depositing lab: Timothy Lu. Depositing organization: Massachusetts Institute of Technology. Publication: Massively parallel high-order combinatorial genetics in human cells. Wong AS, Choi GC, Cheng AA, Purcell O, Lu TK. Nat Biotechnol. 2015 Sep;33(9):952-61. doi: 10.1038/nbt.3326. Epub 2015 Aug 17. PubMed 26280411.
Backbone
  Vector backbone: pFUGW
  Vector type: Lentiviral
Growth in bacteria
  Bacterial resistance: Ampicillin, 100 μg/mL
  Growth temperature: 37°C
  Growth strain: Stbl3
  Copy number: Unknown
Gene/Insert
  Gene/Insert name: UBCp-RFP-[miR-128 sensor]-CMVp-GFP-[miR-128 + miR-132]
Terms and licenses: Academic/Nonprofit Terms; Industry Terms: Not Available to Industry
How to cite: pAWp7-20 was a gift from Timothy Lu (Addgene plasmid # 72752 ; http://n2t.net/addgene:72752 ; RRID:Addgene_72752)
