>Addgene plasmid #72752 | pAWp7-20 | addgene partial sequence | sequence record 137900 | WPRE-R 5'-CATAGCGTAAAAGGAGCAACA-3'
AATTTTGTAATCCAGAGGTTGATTATCGATAAGCTTGATATCGCAATTGCCCCGCCTCCTCTTGCTCTGT
ATCTGCCCAAACCCAGGCTGGCAGAACTCGGGAGTGGTGGGGAGCGTGGGCGTGCTGCGGGGCGACCATG
GCTGTAGACTGTTACCTCCGGTTCCCACAGTAACAATCGAAAGCCACGGTTGCCCTGGAGACGCGGGGGC
GGGGCTTTCAGGCTGACGTCAGCATCGCGGGCGGCGGGGGTAGCGCTAGTGTCTGCGGGGCTAGGAATTG
GGCCAAAGATGTCACTTAAATTCTAATCCCTATTTCTGAGTATGATGCATGATTTAAAGGTATTACAATT
AATGAAAAATATAAACAAATGTTAACACCTTCATACAGCATTAAAAAAAGCAAA
